Addgene plasmid #43920: pCAG-LplA(AILR,36)-NRX3b D137A
Depositing lab: Alice Ting. Depositing organization: Massachusetts Institute of Technology. Publication: Imaging trans-cellular neurexin-neuroligin interactions by enzymatic probe ligation. Liu DS, Loh KH, Lam SS, White KA, Ting AY. PLoS One. 2013;8(2):e52823. doi: 10.1371/journal.pone.0052823. Epub 2013 Feb 14. PubMed 23457442.
Backbone
  Vector backbone: pCAG
  Backbone size w/o insert (bp): 4247
  Total vector size (bp): 6647
  Vector type: Mammalian Expression
Growth in bacteria
  Bacterial resistance: Ampicillin, 100 μg/mL
  Growth temperature: 37°C
  Growth strain: XL1 Blue
  Copy number: High Copy
Gene/Insert
  Gene/Insert name: AILR-LplA36-NRX3b (alt names: Neurexin3b; LplA)
  Species: H. sapiens (human), Synthetic
  Mutation: D137A
  Entrez Gene: lplA (a.k.a. b4386, ECK4378, slr, yjjF)
  Promoter: Chicken Beta Actin
  Tag / fusion protein: 2XHA
  Cloning method: Restriction Enzyme; 5′ cloning site EcoRI (not destroyed); 3′ cloning site HindIII (not destroyed)
  Sequencing primers: 5′ CGCCGCCGTCCCCTTCTCCATCTC; 3′ CAGGCTTTACACTTTATGCTTCCGGC
Terms and licenses: Academic/Nonprofit Terms; Industry Terms: Not Available to Industry
How to cite: pCAG-LplA(AILR,36)-NRX3b D137A was a gift from Alice Ting (Addgene plasmid # 43920 ; http://n2t.net/addgene:43920 ; RRID:Addgene_43920)
