[The description below was written by a language model from this plasmid's Addgene catalogue record and pLannotate feature annotations shown in this document.]
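Description:
pCAG-LplA(AILR,36)-NRX3b D137A is a 6.6 kb mammalian expression plasmid built on the pCAG backbone. It is propagated in E. coli at high copy through a ColE1/pUC-type origin and selected with ampicillin via the β-lactamase gene and its native promoter. Expression in mammalian cells is driven by the composite CAG arrangement: the CMV immediate-early enhancer, the chicken β-actin promoter, and a chimeric chicken β-actin/rabbit β-globin intron that promotes strong, broadly active transcription. An SV40 origin and an SV40 poly(A) signal lie downstream of the insert, along with remnants of lac regulatory sequences carried over from the cloning backbone. No mammalian selection marker is annotated, so the plasmid appears suited to transient transfection.

The insert, cloned between EcoRI and HindIII, encodes a fusion of E. coli lipoic acid ligase (LplA) with neurexin-3β. In the feature table a short N-terminal neurexin fragment precedes the full LplA coding region, which is followed by the remainder of neurexin-3β. This indicates the ligase is inserted near the neurexin N-terminus, plausibly just after the signal sequence, so that it would be displayed on the extracellular face. The annotation tool matched the neurexin segments to a bovine entry, whereas the catalogue lists the species as human and synthetic. "AILR" and "36" in the name presumably denote an engineered LplA variant and an insertion or linker design, but the record does not define them. A 2XHA tag is listed but not annotated, and the record gives a D137A mutation without stating which protein carries it or what it does. The associated publication concerns imaging trans-cellular neurexin–neuroligin interactions by enzymatic probe ligation, the context in which this construct was used.
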