Features (pLannotate 1.2.2; 18 found; start..end, strand, type, name):
      4..383     +  enhancer       CMV enhancer: human cytomegalovirus immediate early enhancer
    386..661     +  promoter       chicken β-actin promoter: No description available
    662..1670    +  intron         chimeric intron: chimera between introns from chicken β-actin and rabbit β-globin
   1668..1724    +  CDS            HBB (fragment): HBB_LEPEU - Experimental evidence at protein level: Swiss-Prot protein existence level 1. Involved in oxygen transport from the lung to the various peripheral tissues. From Lepus europaeus (European hare).
   1732..1836    +  CDS            NRXN3 (fragment): NRX3B_BOVIN - Experimental evidence at protein level: Swiss-Prot protein existence level 1. Neuronal cell surface protein that may be involved in cell recognition and cell adhesion. May play a role in angiogenesis (By similarity). From Bos taurus (Bovine).
   1843..2856    +  CDS            lplA: LPLA_ECOLI - Also known as yjjF. Experimental evidence at protein level: Swiss-Prot protein existence level 1. Catalyzes both the ATP-dependent activation of exogenously supplied lipoate to lipoyl-AMP and the transfer of the activated lipoyl onto the lipoyl domains of lipoate-dependent enzymes. Is also able to catalyze very poorly the transfer of lipoyl and octanoyl moiety from their acyl carrier protein. From Escherichia coli (strain K12).
   2893..4128    +  CDS            NRXN3 (fragment): NRX3B_BOVIN - Experimental evidence at protein level: Swiss-Prot protein existence level 1. Neuronal cell surface protein that may be involved in cell recognition and cell adhesion. May play a role in angiogenesis (By similarity). From Bos taurus (Bovine).
   4174..4190    -  protein_bind   lac operator: The lac repressor binds to the lac operator to inhibit transcription in E. coli. This inhibition can be relieved by adding lactose or isopropyl-β-D-thiogalactopyranoside (IPTG). lac repressor encoded by lacI
   4198..4228    -  promoter       lac promoter: promoter for the E. coli lac operon
   4243..4264    -  protein_bind   CAP binding site: CAP binding activates transcription in the presence of cAMP. E. coli catabolite activator protein
   4277..4316    -  CDS            lacI (fragment): lac repressor; lacI; The lac repressor binds to the lac operator to inhibit transcription in E. coli. This inhibition can be relieved by adding lactose or isopropyl-β-D-thiogalactopyranoside (IPTG).
   4323..4345    +  promoter       SV40 promoter (fragment): SV40 enhancer and early promoter
   4369..4504    +  rep_origin     SV40 ori: SV40 origin of replication
   4524..4658    +  polyA_signal   SV40 poly(A) signal: SV40 polyadenylation signal
   4660..4714    -  CDS            lacI (fragment): lac repressor; lacI; The lac repressor binds to the lac operator to inhibit transcription in E. coli. This inhibition can be relieved by adding lactose or isopropyl-β-D-thiogalactopyranoside (IPTG).
   4897..5485    -  rep_origin     ori: high-copy-number ColE1/pMB1/pBR322/pUC origin of replication
   5656..6516    -  CDS            AmpR: β-lactamase; bla; confers resistance to ampicillin, carbenicillin, and related antibiotics
   6517..6621    -  promoter       AmpR promoter: bla
>Addgene plasmid #43920 | pCAG-LplA(AILR,36)-NRX3b D137A | depositor full sequence | sequence record 59320 | pCAG-LplA(AILR,36)-NRX3b D137A sequence 6647 bps
GTCGACATTGATTATTGACTAGTTATTAATAGTAATCAATTACGGGGTCATTAGTTCATAGCCCATATAT
GGAGTTCCGCGTTACATAACTTACGGTAAATGGCCCGCCTGGCTGACCGCCCAACGACCCCCGCCCATTG
ACGTCAATAATGACGTATGTTCCCATAGTAACGCCAATAGGGACTTTCCATTGACGTCAATGGGTGGACT
ATTTACGGTAAACTGCCCACTTGGCAGTACATCAAGTGTATCATATGCCAAGTACGCCCCCTATTGACGT
CAATGACGGTAAATGGCCCGCCTGGCATTATGCCCAGTACATGACCTTATGGGACTTTCCTACTTGGCAG
TACATCTACGTATTAGTCATCGCTATTACCATGGGTCGAGGTGAGCCCCACGTTCTGCTTCACTCTCCCC
ATCTCCCCCCCCTCCCCACCCCCAATTTTGTATTTATTTATTTTTTAATTATTTTGTGCAGCGATGGGGG
CGGGGGGGGGGGGGGCGCGCGCCAGGCGGGGCGGGGCGGGGCGAGGGGCGGGGCGGGGCGAGGCGGAGAG
GTGCGGCGGCAGCCAATCAGAGCGGCGCGCTCCGAAAGTTTCCTTTTATGGCGAGGCGGCGGCGGCGGCG
GCCCTATAAAAAGCGAAGCGCGCGGCGGGCGGGAGTCGCTGCGTTGCCTTCGCCCCGTGCCCCGCTCCGC
GCCGCCTCGCGCCGCCCGCCCCGGCTCTGACTGACCGCGTTACTCCCACAGGTGAGCGGGCGGGACGGCC
CTTCTCCTCCGGGCTGTAATTAGCGCTTGGTTTAATGACGGCTCGTTTCTTTTCTGTGGCTGCGTGAAAG
CCTTAAAGGGCTCCGGGAGGGCCCTTTGTGCGGGGGGGAGCGGCTCGGGGGGTGCGTGCGTGTGTGTGTG
CGTGGGGAGCGCCGCGTGCGGCCCGCGCTGCCCGGCGGCTGTGAGCGCTGCGGGCGCGGCGCGGGGCTTT
GTGCGCTCCGCGTGTGCGCGAGGGGAGCGCGGCCGGGGGCGGTGCCCCGCGGTGCGGGGGGGCTGCGAGG
GGAACAAAGGCTGCGTGCGGGGTGTGTGCGTGGGGGGGTGAGCAGGGGGTGTGGGCGCGGCGGTCGGGCT
GTAACCCCCCCCTGCACCCCCCTCCCCGAGTTGCTGAGCACGGCCCGGCTTCGGGTGCGGGGCTCCGTGC
GGGGCGTGGCGCGGGGCTCGCCGTGCCGGGCGGGGGGTGGCGGCAGGTGGGGGTGCCGGGCGGGGCGGGG
CCGCCTCGGGCCGGGGAGGGCTCGGGGGAGGGGCGCGGCGGCCCCGGAGCGCCGGCGGCTGTCGAGGCGC
GGCGAGCCGCAGCCATTGCCTTTTATGGTAATCGTGCGAGAGGGCGCAGGGACTTCCTTTGTCCCAAATC
TGGCGGAGCCGAAATCTGGGAGGCGCCGCCGCACCCCCTCTAGCGGGCGCGGGCGAAGCGGTGCGGCGCC
GGCAGGAAGGAAATGGGCGGGGAGGGCCTTCGTGCGTCGCCGCGCCGCCGTCCCCTTCTCCATCTCCAGC
CTCGGGGCTGCCGCAGGGGGACGGCTGCCTTCGGGGGGGACGGGGCAGGGCGGGGTTCGGCTTCTGGCGT
GTGACCGGCGGCTCTAGAGCCTCTGCTAACCATGTTCATGCCTTCTTCTTTTTCCTACAGCTCCTGGGCA
ACGTGCTGGTTATTGTGCTGTCTCATCATTTTGGCAAAGAATTCCGCCACCATGCACCTGAGAATCCACG
CGAGACGGAGCCCTCCTCGCCGGCCGGCCTGGACGCTTGGGATCTGGTTCCTGTTCTGGGGATGTATCGT
CAGCTCTGTATGGAGTACCGGTATGAGCACCCTGAGACTGCTGATCAGCGACAGCTACGACCCCTGGTTC
AACCTGGCCGTGGAGGAGTGCATCTTCAGACAGATGCCCGCCACCCAGAGAGTGCTGTTCCTGGCCAGAA
ACGCCGACACCGTGGTGATCGGCAGAGCCCAGAACCCCTGGAAGGAGTGCAACATCAGAAGAATGGAGGA
GGACAACGTGAGACTGGCCAGAAGAAGCAGCGGCGGCGGCGCCGTGTTCCACGACCTGGGCAACACCTGC
TTCACCTTCATGGCCGGCAAGCCCGAGTACGACAAGACCATCAGCACCAGCATCGTGCTGAACGCCCTGA
ACGCCCTGGGCGTGAGCGCCGAGGCCAGCGGCAGAAACGACCTGGTGGTGAAGACCGTGGAGGGCGACAG
AAAGGTGAGCGGCAGCGCCTACAGAGAGACCAAGGACAGAGGCCTGCACCACGGCACCCTGCTGCTGAAC
GCCGACCTGAGCAGACTGGCCAACTACCTGAACCCCGACAAGAAGAAGCTGGCCGCCAAGGGCATCACCA
GCGTGAGAAGCAGAGTGACCAACCTGACCGAGCTGCTGCCCGGCATCACCCACGAGCAGGTGTGCGAGGC
CATCACCGAGGCCTTCTTCGCCCACTACGGCGAGAGAGTGGAGGCCGAGATCATCAGCCCCAACAAGACC
CCCGACCTGCCCAACTTCGCCGAGACCTTCGCCAGACAGAGCAGCTGGGAGTGGAACTTCGGCCAGGCCC
CCGCCTTCAGCCACCTGCTGGACGAGAGATTCACCTGGGGCGGCGTGGAGCTGCGCTTCGACGTGGAGAA
GGGCCACATCACCAGAGCCCAGGTGTTCACCGACAGCCTGAACCCCGCCCCCCTGGAGGCCCTGGCCGGC
AGACTGCAGGGCTGCCTGTACAGAGCCGACATGCTGCAGCAGGAGTGCGAGGCCCTGCTGGTGGACTTCC
CCGAGCAGGAGAAGGAGCTGAGAGAGCTGAGCGCCTGGATGGCCGGCGCCGTGAGAAAGGGCTCGGGCTC
GACCTCGGGCTCGGGCCAATTGTCTTCTAATGTAGCTTCCTCCTCCTCCACCTCTTCCTCGCCGGGGTCT
CACTCTCAGCACGAGCACCATTTCCATGGCAGCAAGCATCACTCAGTGCCTATTTCTATCTATCGTTCCC
CTGTTTCCCTTCGAGGAGGACACGCTGGCGCTACGTACATCTTTGGGAAAAGTGGTGGGCTTATCCTCTA
CACCTGGCCAGCCAATGACAGGCCCAGCACGCGGTCTGACCGCCTTGCCGTGGGCTTCAGCACCACTGTG
AAGGATGGCATCTTGGTCCGCATCGACAGTGCTCCAGGACTTGGTGCCTTCCTCCAGCTTCACATAGAAC
AGGGGAAAATTGGAGTTGTCTTCAACATTGGCACAGTTGACATCTCCATCAAAGAGGAGAGAACCCCTGT
AAATGACGGCAAATACCATGTGGTACGCTTCACCAGGAACGGCGGCAACGCCACCCTGCAGGTGGACAAC
TGGCCAGTGAATGAACATTATCCTACAGGCCGGCAGTTAACCATCTTCAACACTCAGGCGCAAATAGCCA
TTGGTGGAAAGGACAAAGGACGCCTCTTCCAAGGCCAACTCTCTGGGCTCTATTATGATGGTTTGAAAGT
ACTGAACATGGCGGCTGAGAACAACCCCAATATTAAAATCAATGGAAGTGTTCGGCTGGTTGGAGAAGTC
CCATCAATTTTGGGAACAACACAGACGACCTCCATGCCACCAGAAATGTCTACTACTGTCATGGAAACCA
CTACTACAATGGCGACTACCACAACCCGTAAGAATCGCTCTACAGCCAGCATTCAGCCAACATCAGATGA
TCTTGTTTCATCTGCTGAATGTTCAAGTGATGATGAAGACTTTGTTGAATGTGAGCCGAGTACAGCATAC
CCATACGATGTTCCAGATTACGCTTATCCTTACGACGTACCTGACTATGCTAACCCCACGGAGCCGGGAA
TCAGACGGGTTCCGGGGGCCTCAGAGGTGATCCGGGAGTCGAGCAGCACAACAGGGATGGTCGTCGGCAT
TGTGGCTGCTGCCGCCCTCTGCATCTTGATCCTCCTGTACGCCATGTACAAGTACAGGAACAGGGACGAG
GGGTCCTATCAAGTGGACGAGACGCGGAACTACATCAGCAACTCCGCCCAGAGCAACGGCACGCTCATGA
AGGAGAAGCAGCAGAGCTCGAAGAGCGGCCACAAGAAACAGAAAAACAAGGACAGGGAGTATTACGTGTA
AAAGCTTGGCGTAATCATGGTCATAGCTGTTTCCTGTGTGAAATTGTTATCCGCTCACAATTCCACACAA
CATACGAGCCGGAAGCATAAAGTGTAAAGCCTGGGGTGCCTAATGAGTGAGCTAACTCACATTAATTGCG
TTGCGCTCACTGCCCGCTTTCCAGTCGGGAAACCTGTCGTGCCAGCGGATCCGCATCTCAATTAGTCAGC
AACCATAGTCCCGCCCCTAACTCCGCCCATCCCGCCCCTAACTCCGCCCAGTTCCGCCCATTCTCCGCCC
CATGGCTGACTAATTTTTTTTATTTATGCAGAGGCCGAGGCCGCCTCGGCCTCTGAGCTATTCCAGAAGT
AGTGAGGAGGCTTTTTTGGAGGCCTAGGCTTTTGCAAAAAGCTAACTTGTTTATTGCAGCTTATAATGGT
TACAAATAAAGCAATAGCATCACAAATTTCACAAATAAAGCATTTTTTTCACTGCATTCTAGTTGTGGTT
TGTCCAAACTCATCAATGTATCTTATCATGTCTGGATCCGCTGCATTAATGAATCGGCCAACGCGCGGGG
AGAGGCGGTTTGCGTATTGGGCGCTCTTCCGCTTCCTCGCTCACTGACTCGCTGCGCTCGGTCGTTCGGC
TGCGGCGAGCGGTATCAGCTCACTCAAAGGCGGTAATACGGTTATCCACAGAATCAGGGGATAACGCAGG
AAAGAACATGTGAGCAAAAGGCCAGCAAAAGGCCAGGAACCGTAAAAAGGCCGCGTTGCTGGCGTTTTTC
CATAGGCTCCGCCCCCCTGACGAGCATCACAAAAATCGACGCTCAAGTCAGAGGTGGCGAAACCCGACAG
GACTATAAAGATACCAGGCGTTTCCCCCTGGAAGCTCCCTCGTGCGCTCTCCTGTTCCGACCCTGCCGCT
TACCGGATACCTGTCCGCCTTTCTCCCTTCGGGAAGCGTGGCGCTTTCTCAATGCTCACGCTGTAGGTAT
CTCAGTTCGGTGTAGGTCGTTCGCTCCAAGCTGGGCTGTGTGCACGAACCCCCCGTTCAGCCCGACCGCT
GCGCCTTATCCGGTAACTATCGTCTTGAGTCCAACCCGGTAAGACACGACTTATCGCCACTGGCAGCAGC
CACTGGTAACAGGATTAGCAGAGCGAGGTATGTAGGCGGTGCTACAGAGTTCTTGAAGTGGTGGCCTAAC
TACGGCTACACTAGAAGGACAGTATTTGGTATCTGCGCTCTGCTGAAGCCAGTTACCTTCGGAAAAAGAG
TTGGTAGCTCTTGATCCGGCAAACAAACCACCGCTGGTAGCGGTGGTTTTTTTGTTTGCAAGCAGCAGAT
TACGCGCAGAAAAAAAGGATCTCAAGAAGATCCTTTGATCTTTTCTACGGGGTCTGACGCTCAGTGGAAC
GAAAACTCACGTTAAGGGATTTTGGTCATGAGATTATCAAAAAGGATCTTCACCTAGATCCTTTTAAATT
AAAAATGAAGTTTTAAATCAATCTAAAGTATATATGAGTAAACTTGGTCTGACAGTTACCAATGCTTAAT
CAGTGAGGCACCTATCTCAGCGATCTGTCTATTTCGTTCATCCATAGTTGCCTGACTCCCCGTCGTGTAG
ATAACTACGATACGGGAGGGCTTACCATCTGGCCCCAGTGCTGCAATGATACCGCGAGACCCACGCTCAC
CGGCTCCAGATTTATCAGCAATAAACCAGCCAGCCGGAAGGGCCGAGCGCAGAAGTGGTCCTGCAACTTT
ATCCGCCTCCATCCAGTCTATTAATTGTTGCCGGGAAGCTAGAGTAAGTAGTTCGCCAGTTAATAGTTTG
CGCAACGTTGTTGCCATTGCTACAGGCATCGTGGTGTCACGCTCGTCGTTTGGTATGGCTTCATTCAGCT
CCGGTTCCCAACGATCAAGGCGAGTTACATGATCCCCCATGTTGTGCAAAAAAGCGGTTAGCTCCTTCGG
TCCTCCGATCGTTGTCAGAAGTAAGTTGGCCGCAGTGTTATCACTCATGGTTATGGCAGCACTGCATAAT
TCTCTTACTGTCATGCCATCCGTAAGATGCTTTTCTGTGACTGGTGAGTACTCAACCAAGTCATTCTGAG
AATAGTGTATGCGGCGACCGAGTTGCTCTTGCCCGGCGTCAATACGGGATAATACCGCGCCACATAGCAG
AACTTTAAAAGTGCTCATCATTGGAAAACGTTCTTCGGGGCGAAAACTCTCAAGGATCTTACCGCTGTTG
AGATCCAGTTCGATGTAACCCACTCGTGCACCCAACTGATCTTCAGCATCTTTTACTTTCACCAGCGTTT
CTGGGTGAGCAAAAACAGGAAGGCAAAATGCCGCAAAAAAGGGAATAAGGGCGACACGGAAATGTTGAAT
ACTCATACTCTTCCTTTTTCAATATTATTGAAGCATTTATCAGGGTTATTGTCTCATGAGCGGATACATA
TTTGAATGTATTTAGAAAAATAAACAAATAGGGGTTCCGCGCACATTTCCCCGAAAAGTGCCACCTG
