>Addgene plasmid #43920 | pCAG-LplA(AILR,36)-NRX3b D137A | addgene partial sequence | sequence record 66130 | M13_pUC_rev
ACGTAATACTCCCTGTCCTTGTTTTTCTGTTTCTTGTGGCCGCTCTTCGAGCTCTGCTGCTTCTCCTTCA
TGAGCGTGCCGTTGCTCTGGGCGGAGTTGCTGATGTAGTTCCGCGTCTCGTCCACTTGATAGGACCCCTC
GTCCCTGTTCCTGTACTTGTACATGGCGTACAGGAGGATCAAGATGCAGAGGGCGGCAGCAGCCACAATG
CCGACGACCATCCCTGTTGTGCTGCTCGACTCCCGGATCACCTCTGAGGCCCCCGGAACCCGTCTGATTC
CCGGCTCCGTGGGGTTAGCATAGTCAGGTACGTCGTAAGGATAAGCGTAATCTGGAACATCGTATGGGTA
TGCTGTACTCGGCTCACATTCAACAAAGTCTTCATCATCACTTGAACATTCAGCAGATGAAACAAGATCA
TCTGATGTTGGCTGAATGCTGGCTGTAGAGCGATTCTTACGGGTTGTGGTAGTCGCCATTGTAGTAGTGG
TTTCCATGACAGTAGTAGACATTTCTGGTGGCATGGAGGTCGTCTGTGTTGTTCCCAAAATTGATGGGAC
TTCTCCAACCAGCCGAACACTTCCATTGATTTTAATATTGGGGTTGTTCTCAGCCGCCATGTTCAGTACT
TTCAAACCATCATAATAGAGCCCAGAGAGTTGGCCTTGGAAGAGGCGTCCTTTGTCCTTTCCACCAATGG
CTATTTGCGCCTGAGTGTTGAAGATGGTTAACTGCCGGCCTGTAGGATAATGTTCATTCACTGGCCAGTT
GTCCACCTGCAGGGTGGCGTTGCCGCCGTTCCTGGTGAAGCGTACCACATGGTATTTGCCGTCATTTACA
GGGGTTCTCTCCTCTTTGATGGAGATGTCAACTGTGCCAATGTTGAAGACAACTCCAATTT
