>Addgene plasmid #43920 | pCAG-LplA(AILR,36)-NRX3b D137A | addgene partial sequence | sequence record 66131 | pCAG-F 5'-GCAACGTGCTGGTTATTGTG-3'
CCATGCACCTGAGAATCCACGCGAGACGGAGCCCTCCTCGCCGGCCGGCCTGGACGCTTGGGATCTGGTT
CCTGTTCTGGGGATGTATCGTCAGCTCTGTATGGAGTACCGGTATGAGCACCCTGAGACTGCTGATCAGC
GACAGCTACGACCCCTGGTTCAACCTGGCCGTGGAGGAGTGCATCTTCAGACAGATGCCCGCCACCCAGA
GAGTGCTGTTCCTGGCCAGAAACGCCGACACCGTGGTGATCGGCAGAGCCCAGAACCCCTGGAAGGAGTG
CAACATCAGAAGAATGGAGGAGGACAACGTGAGACTGGCCAGAAGAAGCAGCGGCGGCGGCGCCGTGTTC
CACGACCTGGGCAACACCTGCTTCACCTTCATGGCCGGCAAGCCCGAGTACGACAAGACCATCAGCACCA
GCATCGTGCTGAACGCCCTGAACGCCCTGGGCGTGAGCGCCGAGGCCAGCGGCAGAAACGACCTGGTGGT
GAAGACCGTGGAGGGCGACAGAAAGGTGAGCGGCAGCGCCTACAGAGAGACCAAGGACAGAGGCCTCCAC
CACGGCACCCTGCTGCTGAACGCCGACCTGAGCAGACTGGCCAACTACCTGAACCCCGACAAGAAGAAGC
TGGCCGCCAAGGGCATCACCAGCGTGAGAAGCAGAGTGACCAACCTGACCGAGCTGCTGCCCGGCATCAC
CCACGAGCAGGTGTGCGAGGCCATCACCGAGGCCTTCTTCGCCCACTACGGCGAGAGAGTGGAGGCCGAG
ATCATCAGCCCCAACAAGACCCCCGACCTGCCCAACTTCGCCGAGACCTT
